Addgene plasmid #123071: pDONR223 LC3A G120
Purpose: Gateway entry clone encoding human MAP1LC3A G120
Depositing lab: Robin Ketteler. Depositing organization: University College London. Publication: Redundancy of human ATG4 protease isoforms in autophagy and LC3/GABARAP processing revealed in cells. Agrotis A, Pengo N, Burden JJ, Ketteler R. Autophagy. 2019 Jan 21. doi: 10.1080/15548627.2019.1569925. PubMed 30661429.
Backbone
  Vector backbone: pDONR223
  Backbone size w/o insert (bp): 2793
  Vector type: Gateway Entry Vector / Entry clone
Growth in bacteria
  Bacterial resistance: Spectinomycin, 50 μg/mL
  Growth temperature: 37°C
  Growth strain: DH5alpha
  Copy number: High Copy
Gene/Insert
  Gene/Insert name: Microtubule-associated proteins 1A/1B light chain 3A
  Species: H. sapiens (human)
  Mutation: Deleted amino acid 121. Stop codon after G120.
  GenBank ID: NM_032514.3
  Entrez Gene: MAP1LC3A (a.k.a. ATG8E, LC3, LC3A, MAP1ALC3, MAP1BLC3)
  Cloning method: Gateway Cloning
  Sequencing primers: 5′ M13 F; 3′ M13 R
Terms and licenses: Academic/Nonprofit Terms; Industry Terms: Not Available to Industry
How to cite: pDONR223 LC3A G120 was a gift from Robin Ketteler (Addgene plasmid # 123071 ; http://n2t.net/addgene:123071 ; RRID:Addgene_123071)
