[The description below was written by a language model from this plasmid's Addgene catalogue record and pLannotate feature annotations shown in this document.]
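Description:
pDONR223 LC3A G120 is a Gateway entry clone built on the pDONR223 backbone and carrying the coding sequence of human MAP1LC3A (microtubule-associated proteins 1A/1B light chain 3A, an Atg8-family protein found on autophagosomes). It is maintained in E. coli as a high-copy plasmid through a ColE1/pUC-type origin and is selected with spectinomycin via the aadA (SmR) aminoglycoside adenylyltransferase gene. The sequenced plasmid is about 3.2 kb. The feature table also lists short fragments annotated as RSF ori, lacI, lacZα, GmR and an integron Pc promoter. These are partial matches within the backbone rather than complete functional elements. The rrnB T1 and T2 terminators lie upstream of the cloning region and help insulate the insert from read-through transcription.

The LC3A open reading frame sits between attL1 and attL2, so it can be moved by an LR Clonase reaction into any attR-containing destination vector. Promoters, tags and host-specific elements are supplied at that stage, because the entry clone has no promoter positioned to drive expression of the insert in the sense direction. The only nearby promoter is a T7 promoter located beyond attL2 on the opposite strand. The insert is modified so that amino acid 121 is deleted and a stop codon follows glycine 120. It therefore encodes the form of LC3A that ends at the exposed C-terminal glycine, which is normally generated when ATG4 proteases cleave the precursor. The associated work concerns ATG4 isoform redundancy and LC3/GABARAP processing, so the clone serves as a source for expression constructs producing "pre-primed" LC3A that does not need ATG4 cleavage. M13 forward and reverse primer sites flank the cassette for sequence verification.
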