Features (pLannotate 1.2.2; 13 found; start..end, strand, type, name):
      1..121     +  rep_origin     RSF ori (fragment): Plasmids containing the RSF 1030 origin of replication can be propagated in E. coli cells that contain additional plasmids with compatible origins.
    123..215     +  CDS            lacI (fragment): lac repressor; lacI; The lac repressor binds to the lac operator to inhibit transcription in E. coli. This inhibition can be relieved by adding lactose or isopropyl-β-D-thiogalactopyranoside (IPTG).
    270..297     -  terminator     rrnB T2 terminator: transcription terminator T2 from the E. coli rrnB gene
    429..472     +  terminator     rrnB T1 terminator: Escherichia coli rrnB; transcription terminator T1 from the E. coli rrnB gene
    519..555     -  CDS            lacZα (fragment): LacZα fragment of β-galactosidase; lacZ fragment
    571..670     +  protein_bind   attL1: mutant version of attL; recombination site for the Gateway® LR reaction LR Clonase™
    673..1033    +  CDS            LC3A (fragment): human LC3 protein; MAP1LC3A; Atg8 family member found on autophagosomes
   1037..1136    -  protein_bind   attL2: mutant version of attL; recombination site for the Gateway® LR reaction LR Clonase™
   1154..1172    -  promoter       T7 promoter: promoter for bacteriophage T7 RNA polymerase
   1362..1385    +  promoter       Pc promoter (fragment): intI1 (promoter lies within the coding sequence); class 1 integron promoter
   1561..1617    +  CDS            GmR (fragment): gentamycin acetyltransferase; aacC1; confers resistance to gentamycin
   1624..2415    +  CDS            SmR: aminoglycoside adenylyltransferase (Murphy, 1985); aadA; confers resistance to spectinomycin and streptomycin
   2508..3096    +  rep_origin     ori: high-copy-number ColE1/pMB1/pBR322/pUC origin of replication
>Addgene plasmid #123071 | pDONR223 LC3A G120 | addgene full sequence | sequence record 244481 | Addgene NGS Result
TTCTTTCCTGCGTTATCCCCTGATTCTGTGGATAACCGTATTACCGCCTTTGAGTGAGCTGATACCGCTC
GCCGCAGCCGAACGACCGAGCGCAGCGAGTCAGTGAGCGAGGAAGCGGAAGAGCGCCCAATACGCAAACC
GCCTCTCCCCGCGCGTTGGCCGATTCATTAATGCAGCTGGCACGACAGGTTTCCCGACTGGAAAGCGGGC
AGTGAGCGCAACGCAATTAATACGCGTACCGCTAGCCAGGAAGAGTTTGTAGAAACGCAAAAAGGCCATC
CGTCAGGATGGCCTTCTGCTTAGTTTGATGCCTGGCAGTTTATGGCGGGCGTCCTGCCCGCCACCCTCCG
GGCCGTTGCTTCACAACGTTCAAATCCGCTCCCGGCGGATTTGTCCTACTCAGGAGAGCGTTCACCGACA
AACAACAGATAAAACGAAAGGCCCAGTCTTCCGACTGAGCCTTTCGTTTTATTTGATGCCTGGCAGTTCC
CTACTCTCGCGTTAACGCTAGCATGGATGTTTTCCCAGTCACGACGTTGTAAAACGACGGCCAGTCTTAA
GCTCGGGCCCCAAATAATGATTTTATTTTGACTGATAGTGACCTGTTCGTTGCAACAAATTGATGAGCAA
TGCTTTTTTATAATGCCAACTTTGTACAAAAAAGCAGGCTTAATGCCCTCAGACCGGCCTTTCAAGCAGC
GGCGGAGCTTCGCCGACCGCTGTAAGGAGGTACAGCAGATCCGCGACCAGCACCCCAGCAAAATCCCGGT
GATCATCGAGCGCTACAAGGGTGAGAAGCAGCTGCCCGTCCTGGACAAGACCAAGTTTTTGGTCCCGGAC
CATGTCAACATGAGCGAGTTGGTCAAGATCATCCGGCGCCGCCTGCAGCTGAACCCCACGCAGGCCTTCT
TCCTGCTGGTGAACCAGCACAGCATGGTGAGTGTGTCCACGCCCATCGCGGACATCTACGAGCAGGAGAA
AGACGAGGACGGCTTCCTCTATATGGTCTACGCCTCCCAGGAAACCTTCGGCTAATACCCAGCTTTCTTG
TACAAAGTTGGCATTATAAGAAAGCATTGCTTATCAATTTGTTGCAACGAACAGGTCACTATCAGTCAAA
ATAAAATCATTATTTGCCATCCAGCTGATATCCCCTATAGTGAGTCGTATTACATGGTCATAGCTGTTTC
CTGGCAGCTCTGGCCCGTGTCTCAAAATCTCTGATGTTACATTGCACAAGATAAAAATATATCATCATGC
CTCCTCTAGACCAGCCAGGACAGAAATGCCTCGACTTCGCTGCTACCCAAGGTTGCCGGGTGACGCACAC
CGTGGAAACGGATGAAGGCACGAACCCAGTGGACATAAGCCTGTTCGGTTCGTAAGCTGTAATGCAAGTA
GCGTATGCGCTCACGCAACTGGTCCAGAACCTTGACCGAACGCAGCGGTGGTAACGGCGCAGTGGCGGTT
TTCATGGCTTGTTATGACTGTTTTTTTGGGGTACAGTCTATGCCTCGGGCATCCAAGCAGCAAGCGCGTT
ACGCCGTGGGTCGATGTTTGATGTTATGGAGCAGCAACGATGTTACGCAGCAGGGCAGTCGCCCTAAAAC
AAAGTTAAACATTATGAGGGAAGCGGTGATCGCCGAAGTATCGACTCAACTATCAGAGGTAGTTGGCGTC
ATCGAGCGCCATCTCGAACCGACGTTGCTGGCCGTACATTTGTACGGCTCCGCAGTGGATGGCGGCCTGA
AGCCACACAGTGATATTGATTTGCTGGTTACGGTGACCGTAAGGCTTGATGAAACAACGCGGCGAGCTTT
GATCAACGACCTTTTGGAAACTTCGGCTTCCCCTGGAGAGAGCGAGATTCTCCGCGCTGTAGAAGTCACC
ATTGTTGTGCACGACGACATCATTCCGTGGCGTTATCCAGCTAAGCGCGAACTGCAATTTGGAGAATGGC
AGCGCAATGACATTCTTGCAGGTATCTTCGAGCCAGCCACGATCGACATTGATCTGGCTATCTTGCTGAC
AAAAGCAAGAGAACATAGCGTTGCCTTGGTAGGTCCAGCGGCGGAGGAACTCTTTGATCCGGTTCCTGAA
CAGGATCTATTTGAGGCGCTAAATGAAACCTTAACGCTATGGAACTCGCCGCCCGACTGGGCTGGCGATG
AGCGAAATGTAGTGCTTACGTTGTCCCGCATTTGGTACAGCGCAGTAACCGGCAAAATCGCGCCGAAGGA
TGTCGCTGCCGACTGGGCAATGGAGCGCCTGCCGGCCCAGTATCAGCCCGTCATACTTGAAGCTAGACAG
GCTTATCTTGGACAAGAAGAAGATCGCTTGGCCTCGCGCGCAGATCAGTTGGAAGAATTTGTCCACTACG
TGAAAGGCGAGATCACCAAGGTAGTCGGCAAATAACCCTCGAGCCACCCATGACCAAAATCCCTTAACGT
GAGTTACGCGTCGTTCCACTGAGCGTCAGACCCCGTAGAAAAGATCAAAGGATCTTCTTGAGATCCTTTT
TTTCTGCGCGTAATCTGCTGCTTGCAAACAAAAAAACCACCGCTACCAGCGGTGGTTTGTTTGCCGGATC
AAGAGCTACCAACTCTTTTTCCGAAGGTAACTGGCTTCAGCAGAGCGCAGATACCAAATACTGTTCTTCT
AGTGTAGCCGTAGTTAGGCCACCACTTCAAGAACTCTGTAGCACCGCCTACATACCTCGCTCTGCTAATC
CTGTTACCAGTGGCTGCTGCCAGTGGCGATAAGTCGTGTCTTACCGGGTTGGACTCAAGACGATAGTTAC
CGGATAAGGCGCAGCGGTCGGGCTGAACGGGGGGTTCGTGCACACAGCCCAGCTTGGAGCGAACGACCTA
CACCGAACTGAGATACCTACAGCGTGAGCTATGAGAAAGCGCCACGCTTCCCGAAGGGAGAAAGGCGGAC
AGGTATCCGGTAAGCGGCAGGGTCGGAACAGGAGAGCGCACGAGGGAGCTTCCAGGGGGAAACGCCTGGT
ATCTTTATAGTCCTGTCGGGTTTCGCCACCTCTGACTTGAGCGTCGATTTTTGTGATGCTCGTCAGGGGG
GCGGAGCCTATGGAAAAACGCCAGCAACGCGGCCTTTTTACGGTTCCTGGCCTTTTGCTGGCCTTTTGCT
CACATG
